Addgene plasmid #172515: pDF0336 pAAV EFS-HvsCas7-11 for dual vector
Purpose: Encodes HvsCas7-11 mammalian expression casette in AAV backbone
Depositing lab: Omar Abudayyeh & Jonathan Gootenberg. Depositing organization: Massachusetts Institute of Technology. Publication: Programmable RNA targeting with the single-protein CRISPR effector Cas7-11. Ozcan A, Krajeski R, Ioannidi E, Lee B, Gardner A, Makarova KS, Koonin EV, Abudayyeh OO, Gootenberg JS. Nature. 2021 Sep 6. pii: 10.1038/s41586-021-03886-5. doi: 10.1038/s41586-021-03886-5. PubMed 34489594.
Backbone
  Vector backbone: pAAV
  Vector type: AAV
Growth in bacteria
  Bacterial resistance: Ampicillin, 100 μg/mL
  Growth temperature: 37°C
  Growth strain: NEB Stable
  Copy number: Unknown
Gene/Insert
  Gene/Insert name: pAAV EFS-HvsCas7-11 for dual vector
  Species: Desulfonema ishimotonii
  Cloning method: Gibson Cloning
  Sequencing primers: 5′ unknown
Terms and licenses: Academic/Nonprofit Terms; Industry Terms: Not Available to Industry
How to cite: pDF0336 pAAV EFS-HvsCas7-11 for dual vector was a gift from Omar Abudayyeh & Jonathan Gootenberg (Addgene plasmid # 172515 ; http://n2t.net/addgene:172515 ; RRID:Addgene_172515)
