[The description below was written by a language model from this plasmid's Addgene catalogue record and pLannotate feature annotations shown in this document.]
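Description:
pDF0336 pAAV EFS-HvsCas7-11 for dual vector is an adeno-associated virus transfer plasmid built on a pAAV backbone to express the RNA-targeting CRISPR effector HvsCas7-11 in mammalian cells. The bacterial portion of the 7,671 nt plasmid carries a high-copy ColE1/pUC-type origin, an f1 phage origin, and a β-lactamase gene with its own promoter for ampicillin selection. The short lacZα, lacI and SV40 small t antigen matches in the feature table are fragmentary hits next to the ITRs. They most likely reflect backbone remnants rather than functional elements.

The payload lies between two AAV2 inverted terminal repeats, one of which is annotated only as a fragment. ITRs are the cis elements needed for replication and packaging of the intervening DNA into AAV particles when rep, cap and helper functions are supplied in trans. Inside the ITRs, the EF-1α core promoter (EFS), a compact constitutive promoter favoured where AAV cargo space is limited, sits upstream of a stretch of about 4.6 kb that the automated annotation leaves unlabelled. This stretch ends at a short synthetic polyadenylation signal. By position it presumably contains the HvsCas7-11 coding sequence, but the table does not annotate it, and no tags or localisation signals are recorded. The catalogue lists the insert species as Desulfonema ishimotonii, although the "Hvs" prefix suggests a different Cas7-11 ortholog, and the record does not resolve this.

No guide RNA cassette or Pol III promoter is annotated. This fits the "dual vector" name, which implies that the crRNA is delivered from a separate AAV. The construct supports programmable RNA targeting with a single-protein Cas7-11 effector delivered by AAV.
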