Features (pLannotate 1.2.2; 11 found; start..end, strand, type, name):
    182..770     -  rep_origin     ori: high-copy-number ColE1/pMB1/pBR322/pUC origin of replication
    941..1801    -  CDS            AmpR: β-lactamase; bla; confers resistance to ampicillin, carbenicillin, and related antibiotics
   1802..1906    -  promoter       AmpR promoter: bla
   1959..2387    -  rep_origin     f1 ori (sequence partly withheld): f1 bacteriophage origin of replication; arrow indicates direction of (+) strand synthesis
   2392..2461    -  CDS            lacZα (fragment): LacZα fragment of β-galactosidase; lacZ fragment
   2456..2588    -  repeat_region  AAV2 ITR (fragment): inverted terminal repeat of adeno-associated virus serotype 2 inverted
   2589..2606    +  CDS            small t antigen (fragment): SV40 (simian virus 40) small t antigen
   2632..2843    +  promoter       EF-1α core promoter: core promoter for human elongation factor EF-1α
   7438..7486    +  polyA_signal   poly(A) signal: synthetic polyadenylation signal
   7487..7620    +  repeat_region  AAV2 ITR: inverted terminal repeat of adeno-associated virus serotype 2 inverted
   7614..7670    -  CDS            lacI (fragment): lac repressor; lacI; The lac repressor binds to the lac operator to inhibit transcription in E. coli. This inhibition can be relieved by adding lactose or isopropyl-β-D-thiogalactopyranoside (IPTG).
>Addgene plasmid #172515 | pDF0336 pAAV EFS-HvsCas7-11 for dual vector | addgene full sequence | sequence record 344938 | Addgene NGS Result
CTTCCGCTTCCTCGCTCACTGACTCGCTGCGCTCGGTCGTTCGGCTGCGGCGAGCGGTATCAGCTCACTC
AAAGGCGGTAATACGGTTATCCACAGAATCAGGGGATAACGCAGGAAAGAACATGTGAGCAAAAGGCCAG
CAAAAGGCCAGGAACCGTAAAAAGGCCGCGTTGCTGGCGTTTTTCCATAGGCTCCGCCCCCCTGACGAGC
ATCACAAAAATCGACGCTCAAGTCAGAGGTGGCGAAACCCGACAGGACTATAAAGATACCAGGCGTTTCC
CCCTGGAAGCTCCCTCGTGCGCTCTCCTGTTCCGACCCTGCCGCTTACCGGATACCTGTCCGCCTTTCTC
CCTTCGGGAAGCGTGGCGCTTTCTCATAGCTCACGCTGTAGGTATCTCAGTTCGGTGTAGGTCGTTCGCT
CCAAGCTGGGCTGTGTGCACGAACCCCCCGTTCAGCCCGACCGCTGCGCCTTATCCGGTAACTATCGTCT
TGAGTCCAACCCGGTAAGACACGACTTATCGCCACTGGCAGCAGCCACTGGTAACAGGATTAGCAGAGCG
AGGTATGTAGGCGGTGCTACAGAGTTCTTGAAGTGGTGGCCTAACTACGGCTACACTAGAAGAACAGTAT
TTGGTATCTGCGCTCTGCTGAAGCCAGTTACCTTCGGAAAAAGAGTTGGTAGCTCTTGATCCGGCAAACA
AACCACCGCTGGTAGCGGTGGTTTTTTTGTTTGCAAGCAGCAGATTACGCGCAGAAAAAAAGGATCTCAA
GAAGATCCTTTGATCTTTTCTACGGGGTCTGACGCTCAGTGGAACGAAAACTCACGTTAAGGGATTTTGG
TCATGAGATTATCAAAAAGGATCTTCACCTAGATCCTTTTAAATTAAAAATGAAGTTTTAAATCAATCTA
AAGTATATATGAGTAAACTTGGTCTGACAGTTACCAATGCTTAATCAGTGAGGCACCTATCTCAGCGATC
TGTCTATTTCGTTCATCCATAGTTGCCTGACTCCCCGTCGTGTAGATAACTACGATACGGGAGGGCTTAC
CATCTGGCCCCAGTGCTGCAATGATACCGCGAGACCCACGCTCACCGGCTCCAGATTTATCAGCAATAAA
CCAGCCAGCCGGAAGGGCCGAGCGCAGAAGTGGTCCTGCAACTTTATCCGCCTCCATCCAGTCTATTAAT
TGTTGCCGGGAAGCTAGAGTAAGTAGTTCGCCAGTTAATAGTTTGCGCAACGTTGTTGCCATTGCTACAG
GCATCGTGGTGTCACGCTCGTCGTTTGGTATGGCTTCATTCAGCTCCGGTTCCCAACGATCAAGGCGAGT
TACATGATCCCCCATGTTGTGCAAAAAAGCGGTTAGCTCCTTCGGTCCTCCGATCGTTGTCAGAAGTAAG
TTGGCCGCAGTGTTATCACTCATGGTTATGGCAGCACTGCATAATTCTCTTACTGTCATGCCATCCGTAA
GATGCTTTTCTGTGACTGGTGAGTACTCAACCAAGTCATTCTGAGAATAGTGTATGCGGCGACCGAGTTG
CTCTTGCCCGGCGTCAATACGGGATAATACCGCGCCACATAGCAGAACTTTAAAAGTGCTCATCATTGGA
AAACGTTCTTCGGGGCGAAAACTCTCAAGGATCTTACCGCTGTTGAGATCCAGTTCGATGTAACCCACTC
GTGCACCCAACTGATCTTCAGCATCTTTTACTTTCACCAGCGTTTCTGGGTGAGCAAAAACAGGAAGGCA
AAATGCCGCAAAAAAGGGAATAAGGGCGACACGGAAATGTTGAATACTCATACTCTTCCTTTTTCAATAT
TATTGAAGCATTTATCAGGGTTATTGTCTCATGAGCGGATACATATTTGAATGTATTTAGAAAAATAAAC
AAATAGGGGTTCCGCGCACATTTCCCCGAAAAGTGCCACCTAAATTGTAAGCGTTAATATTTTGTTAAAA
TTCGCGTTAAATTTTTGTTAAATCAGCTCATTTTTTAACCAATAGGCCGAAATCGGCAAAATCCCTTATA
AATCAAAAGAATAGACCGAGATAGGGT
[37 nt withheld, positions 2058-2094]
AAAGAACGTGGACTCCAACGTCAAAGG
[49 nt withheld, positions 2122-2170]
T
[91 nt withheld, positions 2172-2262]
G
[124 nt withheld, positions 2264-2387]
CCCATTCGCCATTCAGGCTGCGCAACTGTTGGGAAGGGCGATCGGTGCGGGCCTCTTCGCTATTACGCCA
GCTGCGCGCTCGCTCGCTCACTGAGGCCGCCCGGGCAAAGCCCGGGCGTCGGGCGACCTTTGGTCGCCCG
GCCTCAGTGAGCGAGCGAGCGCGCAGAGAGGGAGTGGCCAACTCCATCACTAGGGGTTCCTTAGGTCTTG
AAAGGAGTGGGAATTGGCTCCGGTGCCCGTCAGTGGGCAGAGCGCACATCGCCCACAGTCCCCGAGAAGT
TGGGGGGAGGGGTCGGCAATTGATCCGGTGCCTAGAGAAGGTGGCGCGGGGTAAACTGGGAAAGTGATGT
CGTGTACTGGCTCCGCCTTTTTCCCGAGGGTGGGGGAGAACCGTATATAAGTGCAGTAGTCGCCGTGAAC
GTTCTTTTTCGCAACGGGTTTGCCGCCAGAACACAGGGCCACCATGAAGTCCATCCCTATAACACTGACT
TTTCTGGAACCCTACAGGATACTGCCCTGGGCCGAAAAGGGGAAACGAGATAAAAAGGAGTACCTGCGAG
GTGCCAATTATGTTCGGTTGCATAAGGATAAAAATGGAAAGTTCAAGCCCTACATAACAGGTACATTAAT
CCGGAGCGCCGTGCTGTCAGCAATCGAGATGTTGCTGGACATCACAAACGGCGAATGGAACGGCAAAGAA
TGTTGCTTGGCAAAATTCCACACTGAGGGTGAGAAGCCCAGCTTTCTGCGGAAGAAGCCCATTTACATCC
GCGCTGAAAAAGACGAGATTTGCACCTCCCGGGAAACGGCATGTCCACTGTGCCTCATACTCGGGCGGTT
TGACAAAGCGGAAAAAAAGGAGAAAGATAAAGAAAAATTTGATGTGCACTTCAGCAATCTTAATTTATAT
AGTTCTAAGGAGTTCAGTACTATCGAAGAGCTGGCTCCTAAGCGGGCACTCAATCGGATTGAGCAGTACA
CTGGAAAGGCCCAAGATTACTTCACAGTATATGAAGCCCTGAATAAAGAGTTTTGGACATTTAAGGGACG
GATCCGGATTAAAGAAGATATCTACGACAAGGTGACAGATCTGCTTTTTTCTGCACTGAGGTGCGTTGAG
AAAATTGCCGGCGCACTTTGTCGGATTGAGATTGATAAAGAACCCAGCCAGCAGAAGGGGTTCGTGAAAC
GCCAGCTTAGTAAGCAGGCCAAAGAAGATATTGAAAAGATATTTCAGGTGGTTAAAGACGCTCAGAAGCT
CAGACTGCTGAGTGACTGTTTTAGAGAGTTAACAAGAATGGCAAACAAAGATGAGCTGGCTTTGCCATTA
GGCCCAGAGGACGACGGACATTATCTGTGGGATAAGATTAAAGTTGAGGGAAAGACACTGCGCATATTCT
TGCGGAATTGTTTTAGTCAATATAAGGACAATTGGTTATGTTTTTGCGACGAAGCCAGTAAAAAGGGCTA
CCAGAAGTACAGAGAGAAGAGACACAAACTGACGGATAGAGAACTGCCAACTGCCACTCCAAAACACTTC
GCCGAAAAAAAAGATCCACAGATATCTCCAATCTATATTGACAAGGATGACAAGGTTTATGAGTGGATCA
TAGTCGGCAGGCTCATCGCTCAAACACCTTTTCATTTCGGCGATGAAGAGAAAGCCGAGGGCGCAATTCT
CCTCACTCCAGATAATCGGTTCAGGCTGCCACGAACAGCACTGAGGGGAATCCTGAGAAGGGACTTAAAA
CTCGCCGGTGCATCAGCCTGTGAGGTGGAAGTGGGGCGGAGTGAGCCATGCCCTTGTGACGTGTGTAAGA
TTATGCGCCGCGTGACACTGTTGGATACCGTGTCTGAGGACCTTCGGGATTTCCTGCCAGAGTTACGGAA
AAGAATTCGGATCAATCCGCAGAGCGGCACTGTGGCAGAGGGCGCGCTGTTCGACACAGAAGTGGGACCC
GAGGGTTTGTCCTTTCCCTTCGTGCTCAGATACAAGTGCGAGAAACTGCCCGACAGCTTGACTACAGTCC
TGTGTTGGTGGCAGGAAGGGTTGGCTTTCCTTTCCGGAGAGAGTGCGACAGGGAAAGGTCGGTTTAGATT
AGAGATTAACGGCGCTTTTGTATGGGATCTCCAGAAGGGCTTGTTTAACTATATAAAAAACCACGGATTT
CGGGGCGAAGAAAGGTTATTCCTGGAAGGTAATGAGGCCGAACTCGAAAAAATGGGGATCCAGATCAATA
CCGAATTGTTGCAACCAGAAATGATCAAGAAGGAAAAAAATTTTACCGATTTCCCCTATGACTTAATTAA
GTACCAGCTGAACATTTCCAGCCCTCTCCTTCTTAACGACCCAATTAGGGCTATTGCTTTGTACGAGGGG
GAAGGGAAAGCCCCAGACGCAGTGTTCTTCAAAAAGTACGTCTTTGAAAATGGAAAGATTGAGGAAAAGC
CATGTTTTAAAGCTGAGTCCATCAGGGGAATCTTCAGGACCGCAGTGGGACGGATCAAGAATGTGTTAAC
TAAGAATCACGAGGATTGCATTTGTGTACTGTGCCACCTGTTCGGCAATGTGCATGAAACTGGGAGATTA
AAGTTTGAAGATCTTAAAATCGTCTCCGGCCAGGAGGAGAAATTTTTTGACCACGTGGCAATTGACCGCT
TCTTGGGGGGCGCAAAAGAGAAATACAAGTTCGACGATAAACCCATCATCGGGGCACCCGACACCCCTAT
CGTCCTGGAGGGCAAGATCTGGGTCAAGAAAGATATCAATGATGAAGCAAAAGAGACACTGAGCCAGGCC
TTCTCAGATATAAATACTGGCATTTACTACCTGGGGGCAAACGGCTCTATCGGTTACGGCTGGATCGAAG
AGGTTAAGGCTCTCAAGGCTCCCTCCTGGCTTAAGATAAAGGAAAAGCCTAATTTCGAGAAGGATACTAG
TTTGAATATTAGTGCCATTATGAATGAATTCAAGAAAGACATTCAGACACTGAATTTGGATAAGACATAT
CTGCCGTATGGCTTCCTCAAATTACTCGAGAAGGTTAAACGTACCTCAAGTCCTATTACTCACGAGCGCT
TCTACGAAAACCACTTAACTGGATTCATCGAGTGTAGTCTGAAAGTCCTGTCTCCTCTGATTATTCCCGA
CACCGAAACACCCGAGAAGGAAGAAAATGGACACAAGTACTATCACTTCCTCAAAATAGACAACAAGCCT
ATCATTCCGGGCGCCGAGATTAGAGGTGCTGTGTCATCTATTTACGAGGCTCTTACTAATTCATGTTTTC
GTGTGTTCGGTGAAAAGAAAGTCCTGTCCTGGCGGATGGAAGGTAAGGATGCAAAGGAATTTATGCCTGG
CAGAGTGTCCAAGAAGAAAGGTAAGTTGTACATGGTAAAGATGCAGGCCCTGCGCTTACCGGTATACGAC
AACCCGGCCCTGGCCAACGAAATTCGGTCTGGGTCAATCTACGAGAAGTACAAGAACTCCAAAGTGGAAA
TCATTTTCTTTCAAACAGTTGAAGGGATTCGAAAGTTCCTCCGCGGAAATTTCAATAATGTCGAGTGGAA
GAAAGTATTGGTCACTGGTATTGACCCTCTCGCAATTTTGCCCTCCCAGAAAATCCCCGGCAATGACAAG
TGGGTTAAGAACCTCCAGAGCAAAATTTCCCCCGTCCGGGGGTACTTCAAATTTACCGGGCCAAACAAGA
TCGAAACAAAGCGCAGGGAGGAAGAGAAGGATGAGAAATTAAGAACCAAAGCTAACAAGGTCTCTTGCCT
GCAGAAGGACAAATGGTATGAAGCTATGCACAACCACGTGGAATATAAGCAGGATTATACACCCCCTAAC
AGCCCTAAAACCGAACCCCTGGAACGGCCTAGAAATATCCCATGCTTCGTGTGCAGCGATAAGGAGAAGA
TATACAGAATGACCAAGCGGTGCGAGAGGGTCTTTGTGAGCCTGGGGGAGAACGCACCTAAGTATGAGAT
CCCCATCTCAGCTATTAAGCGCTATGAAGTGATCCTGTCAGCCTACCGCGAGAACTGGGAGAGAAATAAA
ACCCCAGAACTGTTTCGCACCAGATTGCCAGGGGATGGGCGGACTTTGAATGAAGATGATCTGGTGTATT
TTAGGGCAGACGAAAACGAGAAAGTGAAGGATATCATCCCCGTTTGTATTAGTAGGATCGTCGACGAGGT
CCCTCTCATCAAAAGGCTGTCCCAAGAGCTGTGGCCCTGCGTGCTGGCTGAATGCCCCCTGCTGGGCTTT
GAGTGCAAGAAGTGCGAGCTCGAGGGACTGCCTGAGAAGATCTGGTTCCGTATAAACAAGGATGGGCTCT
GTCCTGCATGCAGACTCTTCGGAACTCAGATCTACAAATCCAGAGTGCGGTTTTCCTTCGCCTACGCTAA
GAATTGGAAGTTCTACGACGGATACATTACACTCCCTCGGCTGGAGTCTCCACGCGCAACCTGGCTGATT
CTTAAAGAGAAGGATAAGCACTACATCAAGTACAAGGTTTGTGGTAGAAAGTTCTACCTGCACAACTCAA
CATATGAGGATATCATCAACAATAGCAAGAAGGAGAAGGAGAAGAAGACCGAGAATAATGCCTCTTTTGA
GGTGCTCAAGGAGGGTGAATTCACATTCAAGGTTTACTTCGAAAACTTAGAGAACTGGGAGTTAGGTCTG
CTTTTGCTGTCCTTAACAGGGCTCGGCGAGGCTATCAAGATAGGCCACGCTAAACCTCTCGGTTTCGGGT
CTGTGAAGATAGAGGCCAAAAAGATCTACTTTCGAGAAGAGGCCGGGAAGTTCCACCCTTGCGAGAAAGC
AGACGAATACCTTAAGAAGGGCTTGAACAAGCTGACCAGCTGGTTCGGTAAGAACGAAATCAATGAGCAC
ATGCGAAACTTACTCTTGTTCATGACTTACTATCAGAACCTTCCCAAGGTTAAGTACCCTGATTTTGACG
GATACGCAAAATGGCGGTGCAGCTACGTTGAACAGGACAAGGTGGAATACTTTCAGAACCGCTGGATTGT
GGCCTCTTAAAATAAAATATCTTTATTTTCATTACATCTGTGTGTTGGTTTTTTGTGTGAGGAACCCCTA
GTGATGGAGTTGGCCACTCCCTCTCTGCGCGCTCGCTCGCTCACTGAGGCCGGGCGACCAAAGGTCGCCC
GACGCCCGGGCTTTGCCCGGGCGGCCTCAGTGAGCGAGCGAGCGCGCAGCTGCATTAATGAATCGGCCAA
CGCGCGGGGAGAGGCGGTTTGCGTATTGGGCGCT
